Addgene plasmid #98625: pCR8/GW/TOPO-ETV6
Purpose: Gateway entry TOPO TA cloning vector for ETV6
Depositing lab: Richard Harvey. Depositing organization: Victor Chang Cardiac Research Institute. Publication: NKX2-5 mutations causative for congenital heart disease retain functionality and are directed to hundreds of targets. Bouveret R, Waardenberg AJ, Schonrock N, Ramialison M, Doan T, de Jong D, Bondue A, Kaur G, Mohamed S, Fonoudi H, Chen CM, Wouters MA, Bhattacharya S, Plachta N, Dunwoodie SL, Chapman G, Blanpain C, Harvey RP. Elife. 2015 Jul 6;4. doi: 10.7554/eLife.06942. PubMed 26146939.
Backbone
  Vector backbone: pCR8/GW/TOPO
  Backbone manufacturer: Invitrogen
  Backbone size w/o insert (bp): 2817
  Vector type: TOPO TA cloning vector
Growth in bacteria
  Bacterial resistance: Spectinomycin, 50 μg/mL
  Growth temperature: 37°C
  Growth strain: NEB Stable
  Copy number: High Copy
Gene/Insert
  Gene/Insert name: ETV6
  Species: M. musculus (mouse)
  Entrez Gene: Etv6 (a.k.a. AW123102, AW557856, Tel)
  Cloning method: TOPO Cloning
Terms and licenses: Academic/Nonprofit Terms; Industry Terms: Not Available to Industry
Depositor comments: Insert contains Kozak sequence and no stop codon
How to cite: pCR8/GW/TOPO-ETV6 was a gift from Richard Harvey (Addgene plasmid # 98625 ; http://n2t.net/addgene:98625 ; RRID:Addgene_98625)
