[The description below was written by a language model from this plasmid's Addgene catalogue record and pLannotate feature annotations shown in this document.]
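Description:
pCR8/GW/TOPO-ETV6 is a Gateway entry clone built in the commercial pCR8/GW/TOPO backbone, a small TOPO TA cloning vector maintained in E. coli. The sequenced plasmid is about 4.3 kb. It replicates from a high-copy ColE1/pUC-type origin and is selected with spectinomycin through the aadA (SmR) aminoglycoside adenylyltransferase gene. Short annotated fragments of a class 1 integron Pc promoter and a gentamicin acetyltransferase gene lie just upstream of aadA and appear to be remnants of the resistance cassette's origin rather than functional markers. The small lacI and lacZα fragments are likewise only backbone remnants. The rrnB T1 and T2 transcription terminators sit upstream of the cloning region, where they limit read-through transcription into the insert.

The payload is the mouse Etv6 (Tel) coding sequence, which encodes an ETS-family transcriptional repressor involved in hematopoiesis. It was inserted by TOPO cloning between the attL1 and attL2 recombination sites. According to the depositor, the insert carries a Kozak sequence and lacks a stop codon, so after an LR Clonase reaction the open reading frame can be moved into attR-containing destination vectors and read through into a C-terminal tag or fusion partner. The entry vector has no promoter for expressing the gene in mammalian cells. The only promoter flanking the insert is a T7 promoter beyond attL2, oriented back toward the insert, which typically serves as a priming site or for in vitro transcription. The plasmid is therefore a shuttle intermediate for generating Etv6 expression constructs rather than an expression vector itself. The record does not state which destination vectors it was used with.
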