Features (pLannotate 1.2.2; 12 found; start..end, strand, type, name):
     33..132     +  protein_bind   attL1: mutant version of attL; recombination site for the Gateway® LR reaction LR Clonase™
    150..1604    +  CDS            Etv6: ETV6_MOUSE - Also known as Tel, Tel1. Experimental evidence at protein level: Swiss-Prot protein existence level 1. Transcriptional repressor; binds to the DNA sequence 5'- CCGGAAGT-3'. Plays a role in hematopoiesis and malignant transformation. From Mus musculus (Mouse).
   1618..1717    -  protein_bind   attL2: mutant version of attL; recombination site for the Gateway® LR reaction LR Clonase™
   1735..1753    -  promoter       T7 promoter: promoter for bacteriophage T7 RNA polymerase
   1943..1966    +  promoter       Pc promoter (fragment): intI1 (promoter lies within the coding sequence); class 1 integron promoter
   2142..2198    +  CDS            GmR (fragment): gentamycin acetyltransferase; aacC1; confers resistance to gentamycin
   2205..2996    +  CDS            SmR: aminoglycoside adenylyltransferase (Murphy, 1985); aadA; confers resistance to spectinomycin and streptomycin
   3089..3677    +  rep_origin     ori: high-copy-number ColE1/pMB1/pBR322/pUC origin of replication
   3860..3952    +  CDS            lacI (fragment): lac repressor; lacI; The lac repressor binds to the lac operator to inhibit transcription in E. coli. This inhibition can be relieved by adding lactose or isopropyl-β-D-thiogalactopyranoside (IPTG).
   4007..4034    -  terminator     rrnB T2 terminator: transcription terminator T2 from the E. coli rrnB gene
   4166..4209    +  terminator     rrnB T1 terminator: Escherichia coli rrnB; transcription terminator T1 from the E. coli rrnB gene
   4256..17      -  CDS            lacZα (fragment) (across the origin): LacZα fragment of β-galactosidase; lacZ fragment
>Addgene plasmid #98625 | pCR8/GW/TOPO-ETV6 | addgene full sequence | sequence record 182702 | Addgene NGS Result
GTAAAACGACGGCCAGTCTTAAGCTCGGGCCCCAAATAATGATTTTATTTTGACTGATAGTGACCTGTTC
GTTGCAACAAATTGATGAGCAATGCTTTTTTATAATGCCAACTTTGTACAAAAAAGCAGGCTCCGAATTC
GCCCTTACCATGTCTGAGACTCCTGCTCAGTCTAGCATTAAGCAGGAACGAATTTCATACACGCCCCCAG
AGAGTCCAGTGGCAAGCCACCGTTCCTCGACTCCGCTTCATGTTCACACAGTGCCTCGAGCGCTCAGGAT
GGAGGAAGACTCGATCCACCTGCCAACACACCTGCGTTTGCAGCCGATTTACTGGAGCAGAGATGACGTA
GCCCAGTGGCTCAAGTGGGCAGAAAATGAGTTTTCTTTAAGGCCCATTGAGAGCAACAAGTTCGAAATGA
ATGGCAAGGCCCTCCTGCTGCTGACCAAAGAGGATTTCCGCTACCGATCTCCTCATTCAGGCGACGTGCT
CTATGAACTCCTTCAGCATATCCTGAAGCAGAGGAAATCTCGAATGCTCTTCTCACCATTCTTCCCCCCT
GGGGACTCTATCCACACCAAGCCAGAGGTCCTCCTGCATCAGAACCATGACGAAGATAACTGTGTCCAGA
GGACACCCAGGACGCCCGCGGAGAGCGTGCACCACAACCCTCCCACCATCGAACTCTTACATCGCCCTAG
GTCACCCATCACCACAAACCACAGGCCTTCTCCTGACCCCGAACAGCAGCGGCCCCAGCGGTCCCCCCTA
GACAACATGAGCCGCCGCCTCTCGCCAGTGGAGAAAGCCCAGGGGCCCAGGCTACAGCAGGAGAACAACC
ACCAGGAAACGTACCCCCTGTCAGTGTCTCCTGTCGAGAATAATCACTGCCTGCCCTCAAGCCCCTGGCA
GGAGAGCACTCGAGTGATCCAGCTGATGCCCAGCCCCATCATGCACCCTTTGATCCTGAACCCCCGGCAC
TCGCACTCGGTGGACTTCAAACAGTCCCGGCACTCCGAGGATGGGATGAATCGGGAAGGGAAGCCCATCA
ACCTGTCTCATCGGGAGGACCTGGCTTACTTGAACCACATCATGGTCTCTATGTCCCCACCGGAAGAGCA
CGCCATGCCCATTGGGAGAATAGCAGACTGTAGACTGCTTTGGGATTATGTCTATCAGTTGCTGTCTGAC
AGCCGGTACGAAAACTTCATCCGATGGGAGGACAAAGAATCCAAAATATTCCGGATAGTGGATCCCAACG
GACTGGCTCGACTCTGGGGAAACCATAAGAACAGAACAAACATGACCTATGAGAAAATGTCCAGAGCCCT
GCGCCACTACTACAAACTAAACATTATCAGGAAGGAGCCCGGACAAAGGCTTTTGTTCAGGTTCATGAAA
ACCCCAGATGAGATCATGAGTGGCCGGACAGACCGTCTAGAACACCTCGAGTCTCAAGTGCTGGATGAAC
AAACGTACCAAGAGGATGAACCTACCATAGCCTCACCGGTGGGCTGGCCAAGAGGAAACCTGCCCACGGG
GACCGCAGGAGGCGTGATGGAAGCAGGCGAGCTAGGGGTGGCTGTAAAGGAAGAGACCCGGGAAAAGGGC
GAATTCGACCCAGCTTTCTTGTACAAAGTTGGCATTATAAAAAATAATTGCTCATCAATTTGTTGCAACG
AACAGGTCACTATCAGTCAAAATAAAATCATTATTTGCCATCCAGCTGATATCCCCTATAGTGAGTCGTA
TTACATGGTCATAGCTGTTTCCTGGCAGCTCTGGCCCGTGTCTCAAAATCTCTGATGTTACATTGCACAA
GATAAAAATATATCATCATGCCTCCTCTAGACCAGCCAGGACAGAAATGCCTCGACTTCGCTGCTACCCA
AGGTTGCCGGGTGACGCACACCGTGGAAACGGATGAAGGCACGAACCCAGTGGACATAAGCCTGTTCGGT
TCGTAAGCTGTAATGCAAGTAGCGTATGCGCTCACGCAACTGGTCCAGAACCTTGACCGAACGCAGCGGT
GGTAACGGCGCAGTGGCGGTTTTCATGGCTTGTTATGACTGTTTTTTTGGGGTACAGTCTATGCCTCGGG
CATCCAAGCAGCAAGCGCGTTACGCCGTGGGTCGATGTTTGATGTTATGGAGCAGCAACGATGTTACGCA
GCAGGGCAGTCGCCCTAAAACAAAGTTAAACATTATGAGGGAAGCGGTGATCGCCGAAGTATCGACTCAA
CTATCAGAGGTAGTTGGCGTCATCGAGCGCCATCTCGAACCGACGTTGCTGGCCGTACATTTGTACGGCT
CCGCAGTGGATGGCGGCCTGAAGCCACACAGTGATATTGATTTGCTGGTTACGGTGACCGTAAGGCTTGA
TGAAACAACGCGGCGAGCTTTGATCAACGACCTTTTGGAAACTTCGGCTTCCCCTGGAGAGAGCGAGATT
CTCCGCGCTGTAGAAGTCACCATTGTTGTGCACGACGACATCATTCCGTGGCGTTATCCAGCTAAGCGCG
AACTGCAATTTGGAGAATGGCAGCGCAATGACATTCTTGCAGGTATCTTCGAGCCAGCCACGATCGACAT
TGATCTGGCTATCTTGCTGACAAAAGCAAGAGAACATAGCGTTGCCTTGGTAGGTCCAGCGGCGGAGGAA
CTCTTTGATCCGGTTCCTGAACAGGATCTATTTGAGGCGCTAAATGAAACCTTAACGCTATGGAACTCGC
CGCCCGACTGGGCTGGCGATGAGCGAAATGTAGTGCTTACGTTGTCCCGCATTTGGTACAGCGCAGTAAC
CGGCAAAATCGCGCCGAAGGATGTCGCTGCCGACTGGGCAATGGAGCGCCTGCCGGCCCAGTATCAGCCC
GTCATACTTGAAGCTAGACAGGCTTATCTTGGACAAGAAGAAGATCGCTTGGCCTCGCGCGCAGATCAGT
TGGAAGAATTTGTCCACTACGTGAAAGGCGAGATCACCAAGGTAGTCGGCAAATAACCCTCGAGCCACCC
ATGACCAAAATCCCTTAACGTGAGTTACGCGTCGTTCCACTGAGCGTCAGACCCCGTAGAAAAGATCAAA
GGATCTTCTTGAGATCCTTTTTTTCTGCGCGTAATCTGCTGCTTGCAAACAAAAAAACCACCGCTACCAG
CGGTGGTTTGTTTGCCGGATCAAGAGCTACCAACTCTTTTTCCGAAGGTAACTGGCTTCAGCAGAGCGCA
GATACCAAATACTGTTCTTCTAGTGTAGCCGTAGTTAGGCCACCACTTCAAGAACTCTGTAGCACCGCCT
ACATACCTCGCTCTGCTAATCCTGTTACCAGTGGCTGCTGCCAGTGGCGATAAGTCGTGTCTTACCGGGT
TGGACTCAAGACGATAGTTACCGGATAAGGCGCAGCGGTCGGGCTGAACGGGGGGTTCGTGCACACAGCC
CAGCTTGGAGCGAACGACCTACACCGAACTGAGATACCTACAGCGTGAGCTATGAGAAAGCGCCACGCTT
CCCGAAGGGAGAAAGGCGGACAGGTATCCGGTAAGCGGCAGGGTCGGAACAGGAGAGCGCACGAGGGAGC
TTCCAGGGGGAAACGCCTGGTATCTTTATAGTCCTGTCGGGTTTCGCCACCTCTGACTTGAGCGTCGATT
TTTGTGATGCTCGTCAGGGGGGCGGAGCCTATGGAAAAACGCCAGCAACGCGGCCTTTTTACGGTTCCTG
GCCTTTTGCTGGCCTTTTGCTCACATGTTCTTTCCTGCGTTATCCCCTGATTCTGTGGATAACCGTATTA
CCGCCTTTGAGTGAGCTGATACCGCTCGCCGCAGCCGAACGACCGAGCGCAGCGAGTCAGTGAGCGAGGA
AGCGGAAGAGCGCCCAATACGCAAACCGCCTCTCCCCGCGCGTTGGCCGATTCATTAATGCAGCTGGCAC
GACAGGTTTCCCGACTGGAAAGCGGGCAGTGAGCGCAACGCAATTAATACGCGTACCGCTAGCCAGGAAG
AGTTTGTAGAAACGCAAAAAGGCCATCCGTCAGGATGGCCTTCTGCTTAGTTTGATGCCTGGCAGTTTAT
GGCGGGCGTCCTGCCCGCCACCCTCCGGGCCGTTGCTTCACAACGTTCAAATCCGCTCCCGGCGGATTTG
TCCTACTCAGGAGAGCGTTCACCGACAAACAACAGATAAAACGAAAGGCCCAGTCTTCCGACTGAGCCTT
TCGTTTTATTTGATGCCTGGCAGTTCCCTACTCTCGCGTTAACGCTAGCATGGATGTTTTCCCAGTCACG
ACGTT
